Addgene plasmid #229926: AiP14760 - pAAV-AiE2135m-minBG-iCre-BGHpA (Alias: CN4760)
Purpose: AiE2135m is an enhancer sequence, designed to drive AAV-mediated transgene expression in specific brain cell types
Depositing lab: Allen Institute for Brain Science & Jonathan Ting. Depositing organization: Allen Institute. Publication: A suite of enhancer AAVs and transgenic mouse lines for genetic access to cortical cell types. Ben-Simon Y, Hooper M, Narayan S, Daigle TL, Dwivedi D, Way SW, Oster A, Stafford DA, Mich JK, Taormina MJ, Martinez RA, Opitz-Araya X, Roth JR, Alexander JR, Allen S, Amster A, Arbuckle J, Ayala A, Baker PM, Bakken TE, Barcelli T, Barta S, Bendrick J, Bertagnolli D, Bielstein C, Bishwakarma P, Bowlus J, Boyer G, Brouner K, Casian B, Casper T, Chakka AB, Chakrabarty R, Chance RK, Chavan S, Clark M, Colbert K, Collman F, Daniel S, Departee M, DiValentin P, Donadio N, Dotson N, Egdorf T, Fliss T, Gabitto M, Garcia J, Gary A, Gasperini M, Gloe J, Goldy J, Gore BB, Graybuck L, Greisman N, Haeseleer F, Halterman C, Haradon Z, Hastings SD, Helback O, Ho W, Hockemeyer D, Huang C, Huff S, Hunker A, Johansen N, Jones D, Juneau Z, Kalmbach B, Kannan M, Khem S, Kussick E, Kutsal R, Larsen R, Lee C, Lee AY, Leibly M, Lenz GH, Li S, Liang E, Lusk N, Madigan Z, Malloy J, Malone J, McCue R, Melchor J, Mollenkopf T, Moosman S, Morin E, Newman D, Ng L, Ngo K, Omstead V, Otto S, Oyama A, Pena N, Pham T, Phillips E, Pom CA, Potekhina L, Ransford S, Ray PL, Rette D, Reynoldson C, Rimorin C, Rocha D, Ruiz A, Sanchez REA, Sawyer L, Sedeno-Cortes A, Sevigny JP, Shapovalova N, Shepard N, Shulga L, Sigler AR, Siverts L, Soliman S, Somasundaram S, Staats B, Stewart K, Szelenyi E, Tieu M, Trader C, Tran A, van Velthoven CTJ, Walker M, Wang Y, Weed N, Wirthlin M, Wood T, Wynalda B, Yao Z, Zhou T, Ariza J, Dee N, Reding M, Ronellenfitch K, Mufti S, Sunkin SM, Smith KA, Esposito L, Waters J, Thyagarajan B, Yao S, Lein ES, Zeng H, Levi BP, Ngai J, Ting JT, Tasic B. Cell. 2025 May 16:S0092-8674(25)00513-6. doi: 10.1016/j.cell.2025.05.002. PubMed 40403729.
Backbone
  Vector backbone: rAAV
  Vector type: AAV
Growth in bacteria
  Bacterial resistance: Ampicillin, 100 μg/mL
  Growth temperature: 30°C
  Growth strain: NEB Stable
  Copy number: High Copy
Gene/Insert
  Gene/Insert name: iCre
  Species: Synthetic
  Cloning method: Restriction Enzyme; 5′ cloning site Unknown (unknown if destroyed); 3′ cloning site Unknown (unknown if destroyed)
Terms and licenses: Academic/Nonprofit Terms; Industry Terms: Not Available to Industry
Depositor comments: Allen Institute plasmid alias: CN4760
How to cite: AiP14760 - pAAV-AiE2135m-minBG-iCre-BGHpA (Alias: CN4760) was a gift from Allen Institute for Brain Science & Jonathan Ting (Addgene plasmid # 229926 ; http://n2t.net/addgene:229926 ; RRID:Addgene_229926)
