[The description below was written by a language model from this plasmid's Addgene catalogue record and pLannotate feature annotations shown in this document.]
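Description:
AiP14760 - pAAV-AiE2135m-minBG-iCre-BGHpA (alias CN4760) is a recombinant AAV transfer plasmid of about 5.9 kb, designed to be packaged into AAV particles that deliver Cre recombinase to specific brain cell types. It is propagated in bacteria through a high-copy ColE1/pUC-type origin and selected with ampicillin via the bla gene and its promoter. An f1 phage origin is also present, and short bom and rop fragments are backbone remnants. The expression cassette is flanked by AAV2 inverted terminal repeats, which are the cis elements needed for replication and packaging of the vector genome. The annotation detects the right ITR in full but only two short fragments of the left one, which may reflect the difficulty of sequencing and annotating these structured repeats.

Between the ITRs, the construct name indicates that the AiE2135m enhancer is placed upstream of a minimal beta-globin promoter (minBG). Neither element was recognised by the automated annotation, but both presumably lie in the largely unannotated region ahead of the coding sequence, where a tiny antisense match to the hGH poly(A) signal is probably spurious. The minimal promoter has little activity on its own, so transcription depends on the cell-type-selective enhancer. The payload is iCre, a synthetic codon-improved version of bacteriophage P1 Cre recombinase, followed by the bovine growth hormone polyadenylation signal. Cre catalyses recombination between loxP sites, so the vector can restrict recombination of floxed or Cre-dependent reporter and effector alleles to the targeted population. The record does not state which cell type AiE2135m labels, only that it belongs to a suite of enhancer AAVs for genetic access to cortical cell types.
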