Features (pLannotate 1.2.2; 13 found; start..end, strand, type, name):
     12..39      +  repeat_region  AAV2 ITR (fragment): inverted terminal repeat of adeno-associated virus serotype 2 inverted
     68..95      +  repeat_region  AAV2 ITR (fragment): inverted terminal repeat of adeno-associated virus serotype 2 inverted
   1110..1131    -  polyA_signal   hGH poly(A) signal (fragment): human growth hormone polyadenylation signal
   1907..2932    +  CDS            cre: RECR_BPP1 - Experimental evidence at protein level: Swiss-Prot protein existence level 1. Catalyzes site-specific recombination between two 34-base- pair LOXP sites. Its role is to maintain the phage genome as a monomeric unit-copy plasmid in the lysogenic state. From Escherichia phage P1 (Bacteriophage P1).
   2975..3086    +  polyA_signal   bGH poly(A) signal: bovine growth hormone polyadenylation signal
   3204..3344    +  repeat_region  AAV2 ITR: inverted terminal repeat of adeno-associated virus serotype 2 inverted
   3349..3400    -  misc_feature   bom (fragment): basis of mobility region from pBR322
   3419..3874    +  rep_origin     f1 ori (sequence partly withheld): f1 bacteriophage origin of replication; arrow indicates direction of (+) strand synthesis
   3875..3924    -  misc_feature   bom (fragment): basis of mobility region from pBR322
   4026..4061    -  CDS            rop (fragment): Rop protein, which maintains plasmids at low copy number; rop
   4156..4260    +  promoter       AmpR promoter: bla
   4261..5121    +  CDS            AmpR: β-lactamase; bla; confers resistance to ampicillin, carbenicillin, and related antibiotics
   5292..5880    +  rep_origin     ori: high-copy-number ColE1/pMB1/pBR322/pUC origin of replication
>Addgene plasmid #229926 | AiP14760 - pAAV-AiE2135m-minBG-iCre-BGHpA (Alias: CN4760) | addgene full sequence | sequence record 460603 | Addgene NGS Result
CCTGCAGGCAGCTGCGCGCTCGCTCGCTCACTGAGGCCGCCCGGGCGTCGGGCGACCTTTGGTCGCCCGG
CCTCAGTGAGCGAGCGAGCGCGCAGAGAGGGAGTGGCCAACTCCATCACTAGGGGTTCCTGCGGCCGCAC
GCGTTGTAAGAGTAATAATCGCCGGCGTCGGGAACATGGGGGTCAAGTGAGAGAGCCAGGTGTCTCCAGC
ACTCAGCATGATATCTGACACAAATCAGACCCCTCACTTTTAACACTGTACCCTAAGACTTGGGGCACAG
GCCAGGGACTTTCCGTTCTAGGCTCTCTGGCTCCTGCTTCTTGGATTCTGATCTCCGGTCTTATCGACTT
CATTTCCAAATTAGAGGTTTTTTGGAACCCAGGGGCTACCAGGCCAACCTGGAAGTCCGACTGCACATGC
TGTATCCGTGACAGAGTTACAGAGAACAGGGACTGCCCTGAGTGGGACAGGCCGAAGAGGGACTGCCAGA
GAGGTACAGACCCCACCCCCACCTTTGTAAGCCTGATTGCCTACCCAGGCCACCACAACTCCATCCAGCT
CTGTCCCCGCCTTTGTTCCTGAGTCTCCAAGGCCCCCTTTCCTGCCAAACAAAGCCCCCAGCCACCCGAC
TGCCGCCCAACAGGCACCTGGGGCCTCTGGGCCTGGGAATCAAAGCCTGTTTTGCAAAGGAGGCCCAGTG
TTTGGAGAACACCCATCCCCTGCTGCCCGGTCCTTCAAAGAACCGGCATTGTTCTGCGCTGAGAAGGCGC
CTCTTGACGCGCTGGGCAGGGTCGGCTTGACGCTGGTGGACCTCTGATCTCAGGCCAGGCCCCCAGCCAC
TTGGGGGGAGGGTGGACTTAGGGGCCAAAGAGGGAGCAACCTGTCCTTGGGGCACTGTGGTCCTTCCTCA
TTCTCTGCCCACCCGAGTTCCCATCACCGAGTTCATTGAGACCCAGGCTCTTCTACCTGGTGATCTGGAC
AAGGCAGGCCTCAGGAGGCACCAGGACAAGAGATGAGATAGCGGGCAGGATTTTAGTGACCATAACAGGT
ACGTCAGAGACTGCAAACGTATTAGGCCTCAGTGGCATGTAACTGTGATTCTAGTACTTGGGATGCTGAG
GCAGGAGAATCATGAGTTTGAAGTTAACCGGATCTTCAAGGCAAGACCCTGTCTCTAAATCATAGATCAC
AGGGGAGTGTGTGTTTGTGTGTGTGTGTGTGCGTGCGTGCGCGCATGCGCGTGTACACGTGCGTGTGCAT
ATGTATGCATGTTCTCATTTTACAGCTCACAGAGGCTAGAGAGGAAACTGGGCCCAGAGCCCGGTTCAAG
CTGTGAACTGACAGGCCCCGTTGGCTCTTTTATTTGTTGAAGAAATATTTCCCAATTACTTTCTTGTCCA
TTGTGGATTCCACTGCAAGCTAACATTAGTAAAGGCATTTAAATAAAAGTCTGCCCAGACACAAACTAAG
GCCACAGAACTGGCTGTGGTGCCCAGGCGGGTCGTGAGGAGCCCAAATAACACTCAAAAGCCACCTTTAT
TTGTCCTTCCCCTCTGCCAGTCACAGCATCATGAGCTTCTGGGGTGGTGTGTGTGTGGGGGGGGTGTTAG
TCTCACTCCTGTGGCACTGCAGAAGTCTCTCAAGGCACAGAGAGAGGGCAAGCAATGTGTTCAAAGTCAC
CCAGAAACTGAGGTTAGATTGGAGCGGAGAGCCTCATCTCAGGAGCTCATTCTGTCCGGTCCTCCCCTCA
GATCACACTTCTGATCAAGTGGCACGGCAGACCTTCGCCGGCGGAGCTCGGGCTGGGCATAAAAGTCAGG
GCAGAGCCATCTATTGCTTACATTTGCTTCTGGGATCCAGATCTTTCGAAGCTAGCACCATGGTGCCCAA
GAAGAAGAGGAAAGTCTCCAACCTGCTGACTGTGCACCAAAACCTGCCTGCCCTCCCTGTGGATGCCACC
TCTGATGAAGTCAGGAAGAACCTGATGGACATGTTCAGGGACAGGCAGGCCTTCTCTGAACACACCTGGA
AGATGCTCCTGTCTGTGTGCAGATCCTGGGCTGCCTGGTGCAAGCTGAACAACAGGAAATGGTTCCCTGC
TGAACCTGAGGATGTGAGGGACTACCTCCTGTACCTGCAAGCCAGAGGCCTGGCTGTGAAGACCATCCAA
CAGCACCTGGGCCAGCTCAACATGCTGCACAGGAGATCTGGCCTGCCTCGCCCTTCTGACTCCAATGCTG
TGTCCCTGGTGATGAGGAGAATCAGAAAGGAGAATGTGGATGCTGGGGAGAGAGCCAAGCAGGCCCTGGC
CTTTGAACGCACTGACTTTGACCAAGTCAGATCCCTGATGGAGAACTCTGACAGATGCCAGGACATCAGG
AACCTGGCCTTCCTGGGCATTGCCTACAACACCCTGCTGCGCATTGCCGAAATTGCCAGAATCAGAGTGA
AGGACATCTCCCGCACCGATGGTGGGAGAATGCTGATCCACATTGGCAGGACCAAGACCCTGGTGTCCAC
AGCTGGTGTGGAGAAGGCCCTGTCCCTGGGGGTTACCAAGCTGGTGGAGAGATGGATCTCTGTGTCTGGT
GTGGCTGATGACCCCAACAACTACCTGTTCTGCCGGGTCAGAAAGAATGGTGTGGCTGCCCCTTCTGCCA
CCTCCCAACTGTCCACCCGGGCCCTGGAAGGGATCTTTGAGGCCACCCACCGCCTGATCTATGGTGCCAA
GGATGACTCTGGGCAGAGATACCTGGCCTGGTCTGGCCACTCTGCCAGAGTGGGTGCTGCCAGGGACATG
GCCAGGGCTGGTGTGTCCATCCCTGAAATCATGCAGGCTGGTGGCTGGACCAATGTGAACATTGTGATGA
ACTACATCAGAAACCTGGACTCTGAGACTGGGGCCATGGTGAGGCTGCTCGAGGATGGGGACTAATGAGG
CGCGCCGAATTCAAGCTTCTCGAGAGATCTTCGACTGTGCCTTCTAGTTGCCAGCCATCTGTTGTTTGCC
CCTCCCCCGTGCCTTCCTTGACCCTGGAAGGTGCCACTCCCACTGTCCTTTCCTAATAAAATGAGGAAAT
TGCATCGCATTGTCTGAGTAGGTGTCATTCTATTCTGGGGGGTGGGGTGGGGCAGGACAGCAAGGGGGAG
GATTGGGAAGACAATAGCAGGCATGAGATCTCACGTGCGGACCGAGCGGCCGCAGGAACCCCTAGTGATG
GAGTTGGCCACTCCCTCTCTGCGCGCTCGCTCGCTCACTGAGGCCGGGCGACCAAAGGTCGCCCGACGCC
CGGGCTTTGCCCGGGCGGCCTCAGTGAGCGAGCGAGCGCGCAGCTGCCTGCAGGGGCGCCTGATGCGGTA
TTTTCTCCTTACGCATCTGTGCGGTATTTCACACCGCATA
[95 nt withheld, positions 3401-3495]
T
[46 nt withheld, positions 3497-3542]
C
[141 nt withheld, positions 3544-3684]
CCTTTGACGTTGGAGTCCACGTTCTTT
[37 nt withheld, positions 3712-3748]
ACTCTATCTCGGGCTATTCTTTTGATTTATAAGGGATTTTGCCGATTTCGGTCTATTGGTTAAAAAATGA
GCTGATTTAACAAAAATTTAACGCGAATTTTAACAAAATATTAACGTTTACAATTTTATGGTGCACTCTC
AGTACAATCTGCTCTGATGCCGCATAGTTAAGCCAGCCCCGACACCCGCCAACACCCGCTGACGCGCCCT
GACGGGCTTGTCTGCTCCCGGCATCCGCTTACAGACAAGCTGTGACCGTCTCCGGGAGCTGCATGTGTCA
GAGGTTTTCACCGTCATCACCGAAACGCGCGAGACGAAAGGGCCTCGTGATACGCCTATTTTTATAGGTT
AATGTCATGATAATAATGGTTTCTTAGACGTCAGGTGGCACTTTTCGGGGAAATGTGCGCGGAACCCCTA
TTTGTTTATTTTTCTAAATACATTCAAATATGTATCCGCTCATGAGACAATAACCCTGATAAATGCTTCA
ATAATATTGAAAAAGGAAGAGTATGAGTATTCAACATTTCCGTGTCGCCCTTATTCCCTTTTTTGCGGCA
TTTTGCCTTCCTGTTTTTGCTCACCCAGAAACGCTGGTGAAAGTAAAAGATGCTGAAGATCAGTTGGGTG
CACGAGTGGGTTACATCGAACTGGATCTCAACAGCGGTAAGATCCTTGAGAGTTTTCGCCCCGAAGAACG
TTTTCCAATGATGAGCACTTTTAAAGTTCTGCTATGTGGCGCGGTATTATCCCGTATTGACGCCGGGCAA
GAGCAACTCGGTCGCCGCATACACTATTCTCAGAATGACTTGGTTGAGTACTCACCAGTCACAGAAAAGC
ATCTTACGGATGGCATGACAGTAAGAGAATTATGCAGTGCTGCCATAACCATGAGTGATAACACTGCGGC
CAACTTACTTCTGACAACGATCGGAGGACCGAAGGAGCTAACCGCTTTTTTGCACAACATGGGGGATCAT
GTAACTCGCCTTGATCGTTGGGAACCGGAGCTGAATGAAGCCATACCAAACGACGAGCGTGACACCACGA
TGCCTGTAGCAATGGCAACAACGTTGCGCAAACTATTAACTGGCGAACTACTTACTCTAGCTTCCCGGCA
ACAATTAATAGACTGGATGGAGGCGGATAAAGTTGCAGGACCACTTCTGCGCTCGGCCCTTCCGGCTGGC
TGGTTTATTGCTGATAAATCTGGAGCCGGTGAGCGTGGGTCTCGCGGTATCATTGCAGCACTGGGGCCAG
ATGGTAAGCCCTCCCGTATCGTAGTTATCTACACGACGGGGAGTCAGGCAACTATGGATGAACGAAATAG
ACAGATCGCTGAGATAGGTGCCTCACTGATTAAGCATTGGTAACTGTCAGACCAAGTTTACTCATATATA
CTTTAGATTGATTTAAAACTTCATTTTTAATTTAAAAGGATCTAGGTGAAGATCCTTTTTGATAATCTCA
TGACCAAAATCCCTTAACGTGAGTTTTCGTTCCACTGAGCGTCAGACCCCGTAGAAAAGATCAAAGGATC
TTCTTGAGATCCTTTTTTTCTGCGCGTAATCTGCTGCTTGCAAACAAAAAAACCACCGCTACCAGCGGTG
GTTTGTTTGCCGGATCAAGAGCTACCAACTCTTTTTCCGAAGGTAACTGGCTTCAGCAGAGCGCAGATAC
CAAATACTGTTCTTCTAGTGTAGCCGTAGTTAGGCCACCACTTCAAGAACTCTGTAGCACCGCCTACATA
CCTCGCTCTGCTAATCCTGTTACCAGTGGCTGCTGCCAGTGGCGATAAGTCGTGTCTTACCGGGTTGGAC
TCAAGACGATAGTTACCGGATAAGGCGCAGCGGTCGGGCTGAACGGGGGGTTCGTGCACACAGCCCAGCT
TGGAGCGAACGACCTACACCGAACTGAGATACCTACAGCGTGAGCTATGAGAAAGCGCCACGCTTCCCGA
AGGGAGAAAGGCGGACAGGTATCCGGTAAGCGGCAGGGTCGGAACAGGAGAGCGCACGAGGGAGCTTCCA
GGGGGAAACGCCTGGTATCTTTATAGTCCTGTCGGGTTTCGCCACCTCTGACTTGAGCGTCGATTTTTGT
GATGCTCGTCAGGGGGGCGGAGCCTATGGAAAAACGCCAGCAACGCGGCCTTTTTACGGTTCCTGGCCTT
TTGCTGGCCTTTTGCTCACATGT
